>Addgene plasmid #132294 | pDONR221-LETMD1 | addgene full sequence | sequence record 263082 | Addgene NGS Result
CTTTCCTGCGTTATCCCCTGATTCTGTGGATAACCGTATTACCGCCTTTGAGTGAGCTGATACCGCTCGC
CGCAGCCGAACGACCGAGCGCAGCGAGTCAGTGAGCGAGGAAGCGGAAGAGCGCCCAATACGCAAACCGC
CTCTCCCCGCGCGTTGGCCGATTCATTAATGCAGCTGGCACGACAGGTTTCCCGACTGGAAAGCGGGCAG
TGAGCGCAACGCAATTAATACGCGTACCGCTAGCCAGGAAGAGTTTGTAGAAACGCAAAAAGGCCATCCG
TCAGGATGGCCTTCTGCTTAGTTTGATGCCTGGCAGTTTATGGCGGGCGTCCTGCCCGCCACCCTCCGGG
CCGTTGCTTCACAACGTTCAAATCCGCTCCCGGCGGATTTGTCCTACTCAGGAGAGCGTTCACCGACAAA
CAACAGATAAAACGAAAGGCCCAGTCTTCCGACTGAGCCTTTCGTTTTATTTGATGCCTGGCAGTTCCCT
ACTCTCGCGTTAACGCTAGCATGGATGTTTTCCCAGTCACGACGTTGTAAAACGACGGCCAGTCTTAAGC
TCGGGCCCCAAATAATGATTTTATTTTGACTGATAGTGACCTGTTCGTTGCAACACATTGATGAGCAATG
CTTTTTTATAATGCCAACTTTGTACAAAAAAGCAGGCTCCACCATGGCCCTGTCCAGAGTGTGCTGGGCA
AGGTCCGCCGTGTGGGGATCTGCCGTGACCCCTGGCCACTTTGTGACACGGAGACTGCAGCTGGGCAGAT
CTGGACTGGCATGGGGAGCACCAAGGAGCTCCAAGCTGCACCTGAGCCCCAAGGCCGACGTGAAGAACCT
GATGTCCTACGTGGTGACCAAGACAAAGGCCATCAATGGCAAGTATCACAGGTTTCTGGGCCGCCACTTC
CCTCGGTTTTACGTGCTGTATACCATCTTCATGAAGGGCCTGCAGATGCTGTGGGCAGACGCCAAGAAGG
CAAGGCGCATCAAGACAAACATGTGGAAGCACAATATCAAGTTTCACCAGCTGCCATACCGCGAGATGGA
GCACCTGCGGCAGTTTAGACAGGATGTGACCAAGTGTCTGTTCCTGGGCATCATCAGCATCCCCCCTTTC
GCCAACTACCTGGTGTTTCTGCTGATGTATCTGTTCCCTCGCCAGCTGCTGATCCGGCACTTCTGGACCC
CAAAGCAGCAGACAGACTTTCTGGATATCTACCACGCCTTCAGAAAGCAGAGCCACCCCGAGATCATCTC
CTATCTGGAGAAAGTGATCCCTCTGATCAGCGACGCAGGACTGAGGTGGAGGCTGACCGATCTGTGCACA
AAGATCCAGAGGGGAACCCACCCAGCAATCCACGATATCCTGGCCCTGCGGGAGTGTTTCTCCAACCACC
CCCTGGGCATGAATCAGCTGCAGGCCCTGCACGTGAAGGCCCTGTCTAGAGCCATGCTGCTGACCAGCTA
CCTGCCACCACCTCTGCTGAGGCACAGACTGAAGACACACACCACAGTGATCCACCAGCTGGACAAGGCC
CTGGCAAAGCTGGGAATCGGACAGCTGACAGCCCAGGAGGTGAAGTCCGCCTGCTATCTGAGGGGCCTGA
ATTCTACCCACATCGGCGAGGATAGGTGCAGGACATGGCTGGGAGAGTGGCTGCAGATCTCTTGTAGCCT
GAAGGAGGCCGAGCTGTCTCTGCTGCTGCACAACGTGGTGCTGCTGAGCACCAATTATCTGGGCACACGG
AGAGACCCAGCTTTCTTGTACAAAGTTGGCATTATAAGAAAGCATTGCTTATCAATTTGTTGCAACGAAC
AGGTCACTATCAGTCAAAATAAAATCATTATTTGCCATCCAGCTGATATCCCCTATAGTGAGTCGTATTA
CATGGTCATAGCTGTTTCCTGGCAGCTCTGGCCCGTGTCTCAAAATCTCTGATGTTACATTGCACAAGAT
AAAAATATATCATCATGAACAATAAAACTGTCTGCTTACATAAACAGTAATACAAGGGGTGTTATGAGCC
ATATTCAACGGGAAACGTCGAGGCCGCGATTAAATTCCAACATGGATGCTGATTTATATGGGTATAAATG
GGCTCGCGATAATGTCGGGCAATCAGGTGCGACAATCTATCGCTTGTATGGGAAGCCCGATGCGCCAGAG
TTGTTTCTGAAACATGGCAAAGGTAGCGTTGCCAATGATGTTACAGATGAGATGGTCAGACTAAACTGGC
TGACGGAATTTATGCCTCTTCCGACCATCAAGCATTTTATCCGTACTCCTGATGATGCATGGTTACTCAC
CACTGCGATCCCCGGAAAAACAGCATTCCAGGTATTAGAAGAATATCCTGATTCAGGTGAAAATATTGTT
GATGCGCTGGCAGTGTTCCTGCGCCGGTTGCATTCGATTCCTGTTTGTAATTGTCCTTTTAACAGCGATC
GCGTATTTCGTCTCGCTCAGGCGCAATCACGAATGAATAACGGTTTGGTTGATGCGAGTGATTTTGATGA
CGAGCGTAATGGCTGGCCTGTTGAACAAGTCTGGAAAGAAATGCATAAACTTTTGCCATTCTCACCGGAT
TCAGTCGTCACTCATGGTGATTTCTCACTTGATAACCTTATTTTTGACGAGGGGAAATTAATAGGTTGTA
TTGATGTTGGACGAGTCGGAATCGCAGACCGATACCAGGATCTTGCCATCCTATGGAACTGCCTCGGTGA
GTTTTCTCCTTCATTACAGAAACGGCTTTTTCAAAAATATGGTATTGATAATCCTGATATGAATAAATTG
CAGTTTCATTTGATGCTCGATGAGTTTTTCTAATCAGAATTGGTTAATTGGTTGTAACACTGGCAGAGCA
TTACGCTGACTTGACGGGACGGCGCAAGCTCATGACCAAAATCCCTTAACGTGAGTTACGCGTCGTTCCA
CTGAGCGTCAGACCCCGTAGAAAAGATCAAAGGATCTTCTTGAGATCCTTTTTTTCTGCGCGTAATCTGC
TGCTTGCAAACAAAAAAACCACCGCTACCAGCGGTGGTTTGTTTGCCGGATCAAGAGCTACCAACTCTTT
TTCCGAAGGTAACTGGCTTCAGCAGAGCGCAGATACCAAATACTGTTCTTCTAGTGTAGCCGTAGTTAGG
CCACCACTTCAAGAACTCTGTAGCACCGCCTACATACCTCGCTCTGCTAATCCTGTTACCAGTGGCTGCT
GCCAGTGGCGATAAGTCGTGTCTTACCGGGTTGGACTCAAGACGATAGTTACCGGATAAGGCGCAGCGGT
CGGGCTGAACGGGGGGTTCGTGCACACAGCCCAGCTTGGAGCGAACGACCTACACCGAACTGAGATACCT
ACAGCGTGAGCTATGAGAAAGCGCCACGCTTCCCGAAGGGAGAAAGGCGGACAGGTATCCGGTAAGCGGC
AGGGTCGGAACAGGAGAGCGCACGAGGGAGCTTCCAGGGGGAAACGCCTGGTATCTTTATAGTCCTGTCG
GGTTTCGCCACCTCTGACTTGAGCGTCGATTTTTGTGATGCTCGTCAGGGGGGCGGAGCCTATGGAAAAA
CGCCAGCAACGCGGCCTTTTTACGGTTCCTGGCCTTTTGCTGGCCTTTTGCTCACATGTT
Features (pLannotate 1.2.2; 10 found; start..end, strand, type, name):
    121..213     +  CDS            lacI (fragment): lac repressor; lacI; The lac repressor binds to the lac operator to inhibit transcription in E. coli. This inhibition can be relieved by adding lactose or isopropyl-β-D-thiogalactopyranoside (IPTG).
    268..295     -  terminator     rrnB T2 terminator: transcription terminator T2 from the E. coli rrnB gene
    427..470     +  terminator     rrnB T1 terminator: Escherichia coli rrnB; transcription terminator T1 from the E. coli rrnB gene
    517..553     -  CDS            lacZα (fragment): LacZα fragment of β-galactosidase; lacZ fragment
    569..668     +  protein_bind   attL1: mutant version of attL; recombination site for the Gateway® LR reaction LR Clonase™
    674..1753    +  CDS            LETMD1: LTMD1_HUMAN - Experimental evidence at protein level: Swiss-Prot protein existence level 1. Involved in tumorigenesis and may function as a negative regulator of the p53/TP53. From Homo sapiens (Human).
   1755..1854    -  protein_bind   attL2: mutant version of attL; recombination site for the Gateway® LR reaction LR Clonase™
   1872..1890    -  promoter       T7 promoter: promoter for bacteriophage T7 RNA polymerase
   2024..2833    +  CDS            KanR: aminoglycoside phosphotransferase; aph(3')-Ia; confers resistance to kanamycin in bacteria or G418 (Geneticin®) in eukaryotes
   2980..3568    +  rep_origin     ori: high-copy-number ColE1/pMB1/pBR322/pUC origin of replication
