[The description below was written by a language model from this plasmid's Addgene catalogue record and pLannotate feature annotations shown in this document.]
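Description:
pDONR221-LETMD1 is a Gateway entry clone built on the pDONR221 backbone and carrying a codon-optimized open reading frame for human LETMD1 (also known as HCCR1/HCCR2 and SLC55A3). The sequenced plasmid is about 3.6 kb, which fits the recorded 2,550 bp backbone plus the 1,080 bp insert. It is propagated in E. coli as a high-copy plasmid from a ColE1/pUC-type origin and is selected with kanamycin through an aminoglycoside phosphotransferase (KanR) gene.

The LETMD1 coding sequence sits between attL1 and attL2, the recombination sites left after a BP reaction. These sites allow directional, in-frame transfer of the ORF into any attR-containing destination vector by an LR Clonase reaction. Upstream of the cassette, the rrnB T1 and T2 terminators shield the insert from read-through transcription originating in the backbone. A T7 promoter lies just outside attL2 and points back towards the insert. The short lacI and lacZα fragments in the annotation appear to be backbone remnants with no evident functional role. Although the catalogue lists the vector type as mammalian expression, the feature table shows no eukaryotic promoter, polyadenylation signal or epitope tag, so the plasmid serves as a shuttle for the ORF, not as an expression construct. The record does not say whether the ORF ends in a stop codon.

The plasmid belongs to a consortium collection focused on solute carrier transporters. Its stated purpose is to provide the LETMD1 ORF for subcloning into custom expression vectors, where the promoter, tags and selection are supplied by the chosen destination vector.
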