Addgene plasmid #132294: pDONR221-LETMD1
Purpose: Gateway entry clone with codon-optimized ORF sequence for subcloning into custom expression vectors
Depositing lab: RESOLUTE Consortium & Giulio Superti-Furga. Depositing organization: CeMM Research Center for Molecular Medicine. Publication: The RESOLUTE consortium: unlocking SLC transporters for drug discovery. Superti-Furga G, Lackner D, Wiedmer T, Ingles-Prieto A, Barbosa B, Girardi E, Goldmann U, Gurtl B, Klavins K, Klimek C, Lindinger S, Lineiro-Retes E, Muller AC, Onstein S, Redinger G, Reil D, Sedlyarov V, Wolf G, Crawford M, Everley R, ... Steppan CM. Nat Rev Drug Discov. 2020 Jul;19(7):429-430. doi: 10.1038/d41573-020-00056-6. PubMed 32265506.
Backbone
  Vector backbone: pDONR221
  Backbone manufacturer: Thermo Fisher Scientific
  Backbone size w/o insert (bp): 2550
  Vector type: Mammalian Expression
Growth in bacteria
  Bacterial resistance: Kanamycin, 50 μg/mL
  Growth temperature: 37°C
  Growth strain: Stbl3
  Copy number: High Copy
Gene/Insert
  Gene/Insert name: LETMD1 (alt name: HCCR1, HCCR, HCCR-2, HCCR-1, HCCR2, SLC55A3)
  Species: H. sapiens (human)
  Insert size (bp): 1080
  Entrez Gene: LETMD1 (a.k.a. 1110019O13Rik, HCCR, HCCR-1, HCCR-2, HCCR1, HCCR2, HCRR-2)
  Cloning method: Gateway Cloning
  Sequencing primers: 5′ M13-fwd; 3′ M13-rev
Terms and licenses: Academic/Nonprofit Terms; Industry Terms
Depositor comments: For more information on the full Resolute plasmid collection, please see www.addgene.org/depositor-collections/re-solute/. Please provide your feedback on this plasmid to the RESOLUTE consortium by filling out their RESOLUTE repository feedback form: https://forms.office.com/Pages/ResponsePage.aspx?id=0e05yklzmkS7rjFGQL4N7z4feCLQvEJAmVcOCM_u885UN1JJRko0Ukg4TVQwNTZLOUxPQVJWT1NHUCQlQCN0PWcu
How to cite: pDONR221-LETMD1 was a gift from RESOLUTE Consortium & Giulio Superti-Furga (Addgene plasmid # 132294 ; http://n2t.net/addgene:132294 ; RRID:Addgene_132294)
