>Addgene plasmid #132294 | pDONR221-LETMD1 | depositor partial sequence | sequence record 253988 | Codon-optimized ORF of LETMD1
ATGGCCCTGTCCAGAGTGTGCTGGGCAAGGTCCGCCGTGTGGGGATCTGCCGTGACCCCTGGCCACTTTG
TGACACGGAGACTGCAGCTGGGCAGATCTGGACTGGCATGGGGAGCACCAAGGAGCTCCAAGCTGCACCT
GAGCCCCAAGGCCGACGTGAAGAACCTGATGTCCTACGTGGTGACCAAGACAAAGGCCATCAATGGCAAG
TATCACAGGTTTCTGGGCCGCCACTTCCCTCGGTTTTACGTGCTGTATACCATCTTCATGAAGGGCCTGC
AGATGCTGTGGGCAGACGCCAAGAAGGCAAGGCGCATCAAGACAAACATGTGGAAGCACAATATCAAGTT
TCACCAGCTGCCATACCGCGAGATGGAGCACCTGCGGCAGTTTAGACAGGATGTGACCAAGTGTCTGTTC
CTGGGCATCATCAGCATCCCCCCTTTCGCCAACTACCTGGTGTTTCTGCTGATGTATCTGTTCCCTCGCC
AGCTGCTGATCCGGCACTTCTGGACCCCAAAGCAGCAGACAGACTTTCTGGATATCTACCACGCCTTCAG
AAAGCAGAGCCACCCCGAGATCATCTCCTATCTGGAGAAAGTGATCCCTCTGATCAGCGACGCAGGACTG
AGGTGGAGGCTGACCGATCTGTGCACAAAGATCCAGAGGGGAACCCACCCAGCAATCCACGATATCCTGG
CCCTGCGGGAGTGTTTCTCCAACCACCCCCTGGGCATGAATCAGCTGCAGGCCCTGCACGTGAAGGCCCT
GTCTAGAGCCATGCTGCTGACCAGCTACCTGCCACCACCTCTGCTGAGGCACAGACTGAAGACACACACC
ACAGTGATCCACCAGCTGGACAAGGCCCTGGCAAAGCTGGGAATCGGACAGCTGACAGCCCAGGAGGTGA
AGTCCGCCTGCTATCTGAGGGGCCTGAATTCTACCCACATCGGCGAGGATAGGTGCAGGACATGGCTGGG
AGAGTGGCTGCAGATCTCTTGTAGCCTGAAGGAGGCCGAGCTGTCTCTGCTGCTGCACAACGTGGTGCTG
CTGAGCACCAATTATCTGGGCACACGGAGA
